Addgene plasmid #44530: pRM430
Depositing lab: Michael Grunstein. Depositing organization: University of California, Los Angeles (UCLA). Publication: Histone H3 N-terminal mutations allow hyperactivation of the yeast GAL1 gene in vivo. Mann RK, Grunstein M. EMBO J. 1992 Sep;11(9):3297-306. PubMed 1505519.
Backbone
  Vector backbone: pLJ999T
  Vector type: Yeast Expression
Growth in bacteria
  Bacterial resistance: Ampicillin, 100 μg/mL
  Growth temperature: 37°C
  Growth strain: DH5alpha
  Copy number: Unknown
Gene/Insert
  Gene/Insert name: HHT2
  Species: S. cerevisiae (budding yeast)
  Mutation: hht2 deletion 4-30
  Cloning method: Restriction Enzyme; 5′ cloning site BamH I (unknown if destroyed); 3′ cloning site Sal (unknown if destroyed)
  Sequencing primers: 5′ CGCGTTGCTTCTTGTGACCGCAGTTG
Terms and licenses: Academic/Nonprofit Terms; Industry Terms: Not Available to Industry
How to cite: pRM430 was a gift from Michael Grunstein (Addgene plasmid # 44530 ; http://n2t.net/addgene:44530 ; RRID:Addgene_44530)
