[The description below was written by a language model from this plasmid's Addgene catalogue record.]
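Description:
pRM430 is a yeast expression plasmid built on the pLJ999T backbone and carrying a mutant allele of HHT2, one of the Saccharomyces cerevisiae genes encoding histone H3. The insert bears a deletion of residues 4–30, which removes most of the basic N-terminal tail of H3 while leaving the globular histone-fold portion intact. The fragment was introduced by restriction cloning between a BamHI site at the 5′ end and a SalI site at the 3′ end, though the record does not say whether these sites survived cloning. In bacteria the plasmid is propagated under ampicillin selection; its copy number is listed as unknown.

The record does not state which promoter drives the hht2 allele (native or heterologous), nor does it give the yeast selectable marker or the type of yeast replication element (centromeric, 2μ or integrating) present in pLJ999T, and no feature table is available to resolve these points. No epitope tags or reporters are recorded.

Judging from the associated publication, which concerns H3 N-terminal mutations that allow hyperactivation of the yeast GAL1 gene in vivo, the construct was made to supply a tail-deleted H3 in yeast so that the contribution of the H3 amino terminus to transcriptional regulation could be assessed. Plasmids of this kind are typically used to express a mutant histone in strains where the effect of the altered protein on chromatin-dependent gene expression and on growth can be examined, making pRM430 a tool for genetic dissection of histone tail function.
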