>Addgene plasmid #44530 | pRM430 | addgene partial sequence | sequence record 64114 | yHHT2pro-F 5'-CGCGTTGCTTCTTGTGACCGCAGTTG-3'
GTTTTGTGACTTCCACTTTGGCCCTTCCAACTGCTTTCCCCTTTTACTAAAGGATCCAAGCAAACACTCC
ACAATGGCCAGAACTTCTACCGGTGGTGTTAAGAAGCCTCACAGATATAAGCCAGGTACTGTTGCCTTGA
GAGAAATTAGAAGATTCCAAAAATCTACTGAACTGTTGATCAGAAAGTTACCTTTCCAAAGATTGGTCAG
AGAAATCGCTCAAGATTTCAAGACCGACTTGAGATTTCAATCTTCTGCTATCGGTGCTTTGCAAGAATCC
GTCGAAGCATACTTAGTCTCTTTGTTTGAAGACACTAATCTGGCTGCTATTCACGCTAAGCGTGTTACTA
TCCAAAAGAAGGATATCAAATTGGCCAGAAGACTAAGAGGTGAAAGATCATGAATATAAAGCGGGAATTT
TTTTTTTTCTATGCATTTAGACTGGGGGGACATCATACAAACATCTCCTTTTTTAATACATTATTCATCT
ATCTATTCGCAATGCTTTTAACGACATGAGGAGGGTATATATGCTGTAATTTATCGTTTACAGACATAAT
TGCGGGGCTAATTTTTAGATGCTTAGATAGTATACGTAATTTTATAACCGGCAAGAAACCATGTATAATA
ATTATCAATAAACATCATTTTCGAAGAGACTAGTTACGTAAAGGTAATCACTGTCTACATATTACCATTG
TAGAGGCAACCAGTTGTTTTTACTAGCNATCCTCTTAAATTTCGTCATCGTCATACATCTCGATGAAACT
GCTGATCAAGCGCCCTGGC
